>Addgene plasmid #122040 | pcDNA3-Flag-Siah1 Ring Mutant | addgene full sequence | sequence record 242449 | Addgene NGS Result
GACGGATCGGGAGATCTCCCGATCCCCTATGGTGCACTCTCAGTACAATCTGCTCTGATGCCGCATAGTT
AAGCCAGTATCTGCTCCCTGCTTGTGTGTTGGAGGTCGCTGAGTAGTGCGCGAGCAAAATTTAAGCTACA
ACAAGGCAAGGCTTGACCGACAATTGCATGAAGAATCTGCTTAGGGTTAGGCGTTTTGCGCTGCTTCGCG
ATGTACGGGCCAGATATACGCGTTGACATTGATTATTGACTAGTTATTAATAGTAATCAATTACGGGGTC
ATTAGTTCATAGCCCATATATGGAGTTCCGCGTTACATAACTTACGGTAAATGGCCCGCCTGGCTGACCG
CCCAACGACCCCCGCCCATTGACGTCAATAATGACGTATGTTCCCATAGTAACGCCAATAGGGACTTTCC
ATTGACGTCAATGGGTGGAGTATTTACGGTAAACTGCCCACTTGGCAGTACATCAAGTGTATCATATGCC
AAGTACGCCCCCTATTGACGTCAATGACGGTAAATGGCCCGCCTGGCATTATGCCCAGTACATGACCTTA
TGGGACTTTCCTACTTGGCAGTACATCTACGTATTAGTCATCGCTATTACCATGGTGATGCGGTTTTGGC
AGTACATCAATGGGCGTGGATAGCGGTTTGACTCACGGGGATTTCCAAGTCTCCACCCCATTGACGTCAA
TGGGAGTTTGTTTTGGCACCAAAATCAACGGGACTTTCCAAAATGTCGTAACAACTCCGCCCCATTGACG
CAAATGGGCGGTAGGCGTGTACGGTGGGAGGTCTATATAAGCAGAGCTCTCTGGCTAACTAGAGAACCCA
CTGCTTACTGGCTTATCGAAATTAATACGACTCACTATAGGGAGACCCTAGAACTAGTGGATCCGCCACC
ATGGACTACAAGGACGACGATGACAAAGATCCCCCGATCTCTCGAGGATCCGAATTCCCGCCCACAGAGA
TGAGCCGCCAGACTGCTACAGCATTACCCACTGGCACCTCAAAGTGTCCACCATCCCAGAGGGTACCTGC
CTTGACCGGCACAACTGCATCCAACAATGACTTGGCGAGTCTTTTTGAGTGTCCTGTCTGCTTTGACTAT
GTGTTGCCACCTATTCTTCAGTGTCAGAGTGGCGCTCTTGTTGCTAGCAACTGTCGCCCCAAACTTACAT
GTTGTCCCACTTGCCGGGGCCCATTGGGATCCATTCGCAACTTGGCTATGGAGAAAGTGGCCAACTCAGT
ACTCTTCCCTTGTAAATATGCCTCTTCTGGATGTGAAATAACTCTGCCACACACCGAAAAGGCAGAGCAC
GAGGAGCTCTGTGAGTTCAGGCCTTACTCCTGCCCCTGCCCTGGTGCTTCCTGTAAGTGGCAAGGCTCCT
TGGATGCCGTCATGCCCCACCTGATGCATCAGCACAAGTCCATTACCACCCTGCAAGGAGAAGATATAGT
TTTCCTTGCTACAGACATTAACCTTCCTGGTGCTGTTGACTGGGTGATGATGCAGTCTTGTTTTGGCTTT
CATTTCATGTTAGTCTTGGAGAAACAAGAAAAATATGATGGTCATCAGCAGTTCTTTGCAATTGTACAAC
TGATAGGAACACGCAAGCAAGCTGAAAATTTTGCATATCGACTTGAGCTAAATGGTCATAGGCGGCGATT
GACTTGGGAAGCGACTCCTCGGTCTATTCATGAGGGAATTGCAACAGCCATTATGAATAGTGACTGCCTA
GTGTTTGACACCAGCATTGCACAGCTTTTTGCAGAAAATGGCAATTTAGGCATCAATGTAACTATTTCCA
TGTGTTGAAACGGCAATCAACTCGAGTCAGCCGAATTCGCGGCCGCTCGAGCATGCATCTAGAGGGCCCT
ATTCTATAGTGTCACCTAAATGCTAGAGCTCGCTGATCAGCCTCGACTGTGCCTTCTAGTTGCCAGCCAT
CTGTTGTTTGCCCCTCCCCCGTGCCTTCCTTGACCCTGGAAGGTGCCACTCCCACTGTCCTTTCCTAATA
AAATGAGGAAATTGCATCGCATTGTCTGAGTAGGTGTCATTCTATTCTGGGGGGTGGGGTGGGGCAGGAC
AGCAAGGGGGAGGATTGGGAAGACAATAGCAGGCATGCTGGGGATGCGGTGGGCTCTATGGCTTCTGAGG
CGGAAAGAACCAGCTGGGGCTCTAGGGGGTATCCCC
[124 nt withheld, positions 2207-2330]
C
[91 nt withheld, positions 2332-2422]
A
[49 nt withheld, positions 2424-2472]
CCTTTGACGTTGGAGTCCACGTTCTTT
[37 nt withheld, positions 2500-2536]
ACCCTATCTCGGTCTATTCTTTTGATTTATAAGGGATTTTGCCGATTTCGGCCTATTGGTTAAAAAATGA
GCTGATTTAACAAAAATTTAACGCGAATTAATTCTGTGGAATGTGTGTCAGTTAGGGTGTGGAAAGTCCC
CAGGCTCCCCAGCAGGCAGAAGTATGCAAAGCATGCATCTCAATTAGTCAGCAACCAGGTGTGGAAAGTC
CCCAGGCTCCCCAGCAGGCAGAAGTATGCAAAGCATGCATCTCAATTAGTCAGCAACCATAGTCCCRCCC
CTAACTCCGCCCATCCCGCCCCTAACTCCGCCCAGTTCCGCCCATTCTCCGCCCCATGGCTGACTAATTT
TTTTTATTTATGCAGAGGCCGAGGCCGCCTCTGCCTCTGAGCTATTCCAGAAGTAGTGAGGAGGCTTTTT
TGGAGGCCTAGGCTTTTGCAAAAAGCTCCCGGGAGCTTGTATATCCATTTTCGGATCTGATCAAGAGACA
GGATGAGGATCGTTTCGCATGATTGAACAAGATGGATTGCACGCAGGTTCTCCGGCCGCTTGGGTGGAGA
GGCTATTCGGCTATGACTGGGCACAACAGACAATCGGCTGCTCTGATGCCGCCGTGTTCCGGCTGTCAGC
GCAGGGGCGCCCGGTTCTTTTTGTCAAGACCGACCTGTCCGGTGCCCTGAATGAACTGCAGGACGAGGCA
GCGCGGCTATCGTGGCTGGCCACGACGGGCGTTCCTTGCGCAGCTGTGCTCGACGTTGTCACTGAAGCGG
GAAGGGACTGGCTGCTATTGGGCGAAGTGCCGGGGCAGGATCTCCTGTCATCTCACCTTGCTCCTGCCGA
GAAAGTATCCATCATGGCTGATGCAATGCGGCGGCTGCATACGCTTGATCCGGCTACCTGCCCATTCGAC
CACCAAGCGAAACATCGCATCGAGCGAGCACGTACTCGGATGGAAGCCGGTCTTGTCGATCAGGATGATC
TGGACGAAGAGCATCAGGGGCTCGCGCCAGCCGAACTGTTCGCCAGGCTCAAGGCGCGCATGCCCGACGG
CGAGGATCTCGTCGTGACCCATGGCGATGCCTGCTTGCCGAATATCATGGTGGAAAATGGCCGCTTTTCT
GGATTCATCGACTGTGGCCGGCTGGGTGTGGCGGACCGCTATCAGGACATAGCGTTGGCTACCCGTGATA
TTGCTGAAGAGCTTGGCGGCGAATGGGCTGACCGCTTCCTCGTGCTTTACGGTATCGCCGCTCCCGATTC
GCAGCGCATCGCCTTCTATCGCCTTCTTGACGAGTTCTTCTGAGCGGGACTCTGGGGTTCGAAATGACCG
ACCAAGCGACGCCCAACCTGCCATCACGAGATTTCGATTCCACCGCCGCCTTCTATGAAAGGTTGGGCTT
CGGAATCGTTTTCCGGGACGCCGGCTGGATGATCCTCCAGCGCGGGGATCTCATGCTGGAGTTCTTCGCC
CACCCCAACTTGTTTATTGCAGCTTATAATGGTTACAAATAAAGCAATAGCATCACAAATTTCACAAATA
AAGCATTTTTTTCACTGCATTCTAGTTGTGGTTTGTCCAAACTCATCAATGTATCTTATCATGTCTGTAT
ACCGTCGACCTCTAGCTAGAGCTTGGCGTAATCATGGTCATAGCTGTTTCCTGTGTGAAATTGTTATCCG
CTCACAATTCCACACAACATACGAGCCGGAAGCATAAAGTGTAAAGCCTGGGGTGCCTAATGAGTGAGCT
AACTCACATTAATTGCGTTGCGCTCACTGCCCGCTTTCCAGTCGGGAAACCTGTCGTGCCAGCTGCATTA
ATGAATCGGCCAACGCGCGGGGAGAGGCGGTTTGCGTATTGGGCGCTCTTCCGCTTCCTCGCTCACTGAC
TCGCTGCGCTCGGTCGTTCGGCTGCGGCGAGCGGTATCAGCTCACTCAAAGGCGGTAATACGGTTATCCA
CAGAATCAGGGGATAACGCAGGAAAGAACATGTGAGCAAAAGGCCAGCAAAAGGCCAGGAACCGTAAAAA
GGCCGCGTTGCTGGCGTTTTTCCATAGGCTCCGCCCCCCTGACGAGCATCACAAAAATCGACGCTCAAGT
CAGAGGTGGCGAAACCCGACAGGACTATAAAGATACCAGGCGTTTCCCCCTGGAAGCTCCCTCGTGCGCT
CTCCTGTTCCGACCCTGCCGCTTACCGGATACCTGTCCGCCTTTCTCCCTTCGGGAAGCGTGGCGCTTTC
TCATAGCTCACGCTGTAGGTATCTCAGTTCGGTGTAGGTCGTTCGCTCCAAGCTGGGCTGTGTGCACGAA
CCCCCCGTTCAGCCCGACCGCTGCGCCTTATCCGGTAACTATCGTCTTGAGTCCAACCCGGTAAGACACG
ACTTATCGCCACTGGCAGCAGCCACTGGTAACAGGATTAGCAGAGCGAGGTATGTAGGCGGTGCTACAGA
GTTCTTGAAGTGGTGGCCTAACTACGGCTACACTAGAAGAACAGTATTTGGTATCTGCGCTCTGCTGAAG
CCAGTTACCTTCGGAAAAAGAGTTGGTAGCTCTTGATCCGGCAAACAAACCACCGCTGGTAGCGGTGGTT
TTTTTGTTTGCAAGCAGCAGATTACGCGCAGAAAAAAAGGATCTCAAGAAGATCCTTTGATCTTTTCTAC
GGGGTCTGACGCTCAGTGGAACGAAAACTCACGTTAAGGGATTTTGGTCATGAGATTATCAAAAAGGATC
TTCACCTAGATCCTTTTAAATTAAAAATGAAGTTTTAAATCAATCTAAAGTATATATGAGTAAACTTGGT
CTGACAGTTACCAATGCTTAATCAGTGAGGCACCTATCTCAGCGATCTGTCTATTTCGTTCATCCATAGT
TGCCTGACTCCCCGTCGTGTAGATAACTACGATACGGGAGGGCTTACCATCTGGCCCCAGTGCTGCAATG
ATACCGCGAGACCCACGCTCACCGGCTCCAGATTTATCAGCAATAAACCAGCCAGCCGGAAGGGCCGAGC
GCAGAAGTGGTCCTGCAACTTTATCCGCCTCCATCCAGTCTATTAATTGTTGCCGGGAAGCTAGAGTAAG
TAGTTCGCCAGTTAATAGTTTGCGCAACGTTGTTGCCATTGCTACAGGCATCGTGGTGTCACGCTCGTCG
TTTGGTATGGCTTCATTCAGCTCCGGTTCCCAACGATCAAGGCGAGTTACATGATCCCCCATGTTGTGCA
AAAAAGCGGTTAGCTCCTTCGGTCCTCCGATCGTTGTCAGAAGTAAGTTGGCCGCAGTGTTATCACTCAT
GGTTATGGCAGCACTGCATAATTCTCTTACTGTCATGCCATCCGTAAGATGCTTTTCTGTGACTGGTGAG
TACTCAACCAAGTCATTCTGAGAATAGTGTATGCGGCGACCGAGTTGCTCTTGCCCGGCGTCAATACGGG
ATAATACCGCGCCACATAGCAGAACTTTAAAAGTGCTCATCATTGGAAAACGTTCTTCGGGGCGAAAACT
CTCAAGGATCTTACCGCTGTTGAGATCCAGTTCGATGTAACCCACTCGTGCACCCAACTGATCTTCAGCA
TCTTTTACTTTCACCAGCGTTTCTGGGTGAGCAAAAACAGGAAGGCAAAATGCCGCAAAAAAGGGAATAA
GGGCGACACGGAAATGTTGAATACTCATACTCTTCCTTTTTCAATATTATTGAAGCATTTATCAGGGTTA
TTGTCTCATGAGCGAATACATATTTGAATGTATTTAGAAAAATAAACAAATAGGGGTTCCGCGCACATTT
CCCCGAAAAGTGCCACCTGACGTC
Features (pLannotate 1.2.2; 23 found; start..end, strand, type, name):
     28..80      -  misc_feature   bom (fragment): basis of mobility region from pBR322
    235..614     +  enhancer       CMV enhancer: human cytomegalovirus immediate early enhancer
    615..818     +  promoter       CMV promoter: human cytomegalovirus (CMV) immediate early promoter
    814..847     +  LTR            5' LTR (truncated) (fragment): truncated 5' long terminal repeat (LTR) from HIV-1
    863..881     +  promoter       T7 promoter: promoter for bacteriophage T7 RNA polymerase
    888..904     +  misc_feature   MCS (fragment): pBluescript multiple cloning site
    917..936     +  CDS            FLAG (fragment): FLAG® epitope tag, followed by an enterokinase cleavage site
    980..1825    +  CDS            Siah1a: SIA1A_MOUSE - Experimental evidence at protein level: Swiss-Prot protein existence level 1. E3 ubiquitin-protein ligase that mediates ubiquitination and subsequent proteasomal degradation of target proteins. E3 ubiquitin ligases accept ubiquitin from an E2 ubiquitin-conjugating enzyme in the form of a thioester and then directly transfers the ubiquitin to targeted substrates. Mediates E3 ubiquitin ligase activity either through direct binding to substrates or by functioning as the essential RING domain subunit of larger E3 complexes. Triggers the ubiquitin- mediated degradation of many substra
   1893..1911    -  promoter       SP6 promoter: promoter for bacteriophage SP6 RNA polymerase
   1937..2161    +  polyA_signal   bGH poly(A) signal: bovine growth hormone polyadenylation signal
   2165..2186    +  promoter       SV40 promoter (fragment): SV40 enhancer and early promoter
   2207..2635    +  rep_origin     f1 ori (sequence partly withheld): f1 bacteriophage origin of replication; arrow indicates direction of (+) strand synthesis
   2649..2978    +  promoter       SV40 promoter: SV40 enhancer and early promoter
   3045..3836    +  CDS            neo: KKA2_KLEPN - Also known as kan, nptII. Experimental evidence at protein level: Swiss-Prot protein existence level 1. Resistance to kanamycin, neomycin, paromomycin, ribostamycin, butirosin and gentamicin B. From Klebsiella pneumoniae.
   3860..4018    +  CDS            ble (fragment): BLE_KLEPN - Experimental evidence at protein level: Swiss-Prot protein existence level 1. Binding protein with a strong affinity to the bleomycin family of antibiotics. Binds to CL990; an antimitotic-antibiotic compound. From Klebsiella pneumoniae.
   4013..4134    +  polyA_signal   SV40 poly(A) signal: SV40 polyadenylation signal
   4207..4223    -  protein_bind   lac operator: The lac repressor binds to the lac operator to inhibit transcription in E. coli. This inhibition can be relieved by adding lactose or isopropyl-β-D-thiogalactopyranoside (IPTG). lac repressor encoded by lacI
   4231..4261    -  promoter       lac promoter: promoter for the E. coli lac operon
   4276..4297    -  protein_bind   CAP binding site: CAP binding activates transcription in the presence of cAMP. E. coli catabolite activator protein
   4310..4402    -  CDS            lacI (fragment): lac repressor; lacI; The lac repressor binds to the lac operator to inhibit transcription in E. coli. This inhibition can be relieved by adding lactose or isopropyl-β-D-thiogalactopyranoside (IPTG).
   4585..5173    -  rep_origin     ori: high-copy-number ColE1/pMB1/pBR322/pUC origin of replication
   5344..6204    -  CDS            AmpR: β-lactamase; bla; confers resistance to ampicillin, carbenicillin, and related antibiotics
   6205..6309    -  promoter       AmpR promoter: bla
