[The description below was written by a language model from this plasmid's Addgene catalogue record and pLannotate feature annotations shown in this document.]
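Description:
pcDNA3-Flag-Siah1 Ring Mutant is a mammalian expression plasmid built on the pcDNA3 backbone and sequenced at 6,340 nt. It is maintained in E. coli through a high-copy ColE1/pUC-type origin and selected with ampicillin via the β-lactamase (AmpR) gene and its native promoter. An f1 origin is also present, allowing single-stranded DNA production. For selection in mammalian cells, the backbone carries a neomycin/kanamycin phosphotransferase (neo) gene driven by the SV40 enhancer/early promoter and terminated by an SV40 poly(A) signal, which permits G418 selection of stable transfectants. The short annotated fragments (bom, HIV-1 LTR, ble, lacI, and the lac promoter/operator region) appear to be backbone remnants or partial sequence matches rather than functional parts of the design.

The payload is mouse Siah1, annotated as Siah1a, an E3 ubiquitin ligase whose RING domain mediates ubiquitin transfer from an E2 enzyme to substrates destined for proteasomal degradation. The coding sequence carries an N-terminal FLAG epitope for detection or immunoprecipitation. It also contains the H58A and C62A substitutions that define the "Ring mutant"; changes of this kind in the RING domain are generally expected to impair ligase activity, although the record does not describe the functional consequence. Expression is driven by the human CMV immediate-early enhancer and promoter and terminated by the bovine growth hormone poly(A) signal. T7 and SP6 promoters flank the insert and can serve for in vitro transcription or as sequencing primer sites. The cloning sites used are not recorded. The stated purpose is simply to express Siah1 RM, which would fit use alongside wild-type Siah1 in studies of ubiquitination and substrate stability.
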