Addgene plasmid #122040: pcDNA3-Flag-Siah1 Ring Mutant
Purpose: express Siah1 RM
Depositing lab: Ze'ev Ronai. Depositing organization: Sanford Burnham Prebys Medical Discovery Institute.
Backbone
  Vector backbone: pcDNA3
  Vector type: Mammalian Expression
Growth in bacteria
  Bacterial resistance: Ampicillin, 100 μg/mL
  Growth temperature: 37°C
  Growth strain: DH5alpha
  Copy number: High Copy
Gene/Insert
  Gene/Insert name: Siah1 RM
  Species: M. musculus (mouse)
  Mutation: Ring mutant H58A and C62A
  Tag / fusion protein: Flag (N terminal on insert)
  Cloning method: Restriction Enzyme; 5′ cloning site Unknown (unknown if destroyed); 3′ cloning site Unknown (unknown if destroyed)
Terms and licenses: Academic/Nonprofit Terms; Industry Terms: Not Available to Industry
How to cite: pcDNA3-Flag-Siah1 Ring Mutant was a gift from Ze'ev Ronai (Addgene plasmid # 122040 ; http://n2t.net/addgene:122040 ; RRID:Addgene_122040)
